Addgene plasmid #26094: pET28a-LIC
Purpose: (Empty Backbone) SGC Empty backbone for bacterial expression
Depositing lab: Cheryl Arrowsmith. Depositing organization: University of Toronto.
Backbone
  Vector backbone: pET28a-LIC
  Backbone manufacturer: Structural Genomics Consortium
  Backbone size (bp): 7328
  Vector type: Bacterial Expression
  Tag / fusion protein: 6xHis (N terminal on backbone); Thrombin cleavage site (N terminal on backbone)
Growth in bacteria
  Bacterial resistance: Kanamycin, 50 μg/mL
  Growth temperature: 37°C
  Growth strain: DH5alpha
  Copy number: Low Copy
Gene/Insert
  Gene/Insert name: None
  Tag / fusion protein: Hexahistidine tag with Thrombin cleavage (N terminal on backbone)
  Cloning method: Restriction Enzyme
  Sequencing primers: 5′ T7; 3′ T7-term
Terms and licenses: Academic/Nonprofit Terms; Industry Terms: Not Available to Industry
How to cite: pET28a-LIC was a gift from Cheryl Arrowsmith (Addgene plasmid # 26094 ; http://n2t.net/addgene:26094 ; RRID:Addgene_26094)
