[The description below was written by a language model from this plasmid's Addgene catalogue record and pLannotate feature annotations shown in this document.]
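Description:
pET28a-LIC is an empty bacterial expression backbone of about 7.3 kb from the Structural Genomics Consortium, derived from the pET28a family and intended for producing recombinant proteins in E. coli. It is selected with kanamycin through an aph(3')-Ia resistance gene and replicates from a ColE1/pMB1-type origin. The neighbouring rop gene and bom region from pBR322 are consistent with the low copy number stated in the catalogue entry. An f1 origin is also present. Short tetracycline-resistance fragments and a partial AmpR promoter appear to be non-functional remnants of the vector's pBR322 ancestry.

The expression cassette uses a T7 promoter followed by a lac operator and the phage T7 gene 10 ribosome binding site. A lacI gene with its own promoter is carried on the plasmid, so transcription is repressed until IPTG is added in a host that supplies T7 RNA polymerase. According to the record, inserted proteins receive an N-terminal hexahistidine tag with a thrombin cleavage site, allowing affinity purification and later removal of the tag. The annotation software picks this region up only as a fragmentary tag match. Where an insert would sit, the feature table shows a loxP site followed by a sacB promoter and SacB levansucrase gene. This stuffer makes cells sucrose-sensitive and can therefore serve as a counter-selection against uncut or unreplaced vector when a gene of interest is cloned in. The name suggests ligation-independent cloning, although the catalogue lists the cloning method as restriction enzyme. A second short His-tag match lies downstream of the stuffer, ahead of the T7 terminator. No insert is present.
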