Features (pLannotate 1.2.2; 22 found; start..end, strand, type, name):
      8..287     -  CDS            TcR (fragment): tetracycline efflux protein; tet; confers resistance to tetracycline
    309..327     +  promoter       T7 promoter: promoter for bacteriophage T7 RNA polymerase
    328..352     +  protein_bind   lac operator: The lac repressor binds to the lac operator to inhibit transcription in E. coli. This inhibition can be relieved by adding lactose or isopropyl-β-D-thiogalactopyranoside (IPTG). lac repressor encoded by lacI
    367..389     +  RBS            RBS: efficient ribosome binding site from bacteriophage T7 gene 10 (Olins and Rangwala, 1989)
    408..424     +  CDS            capTEV™ (fragment): composite tag for in vivo biotinylation, TEV protease cleavage, and 6xHis tagging
    480..513     +  protein_bind   loxP: Cre-mediated recombination occurs in the 8-bp core sequence (GCATACAT). Cre recombinase
    528..973     +  promoter       sacB promoter: sacR; sacB promoter and control region
    974..2395    +  CDS            SacB: secreted levansucrase that renders bacterial growth sensitive to sucrose; Bacillus subtilis sacB; negative selection marker
   2497..2514    +  CDS            9xHis (fragment): 9xHis affinity tag
   2524..2573    +  CDS            SET1 (fragment): solubility-enhancement tag derived from T7 phage gene 10B
   2581..2628    +  terminator     T7 terminator: transcription terminator for bacteriophage T7 RNA polymerase
   2665..3093    +  rep_origin     f1 ori (sequence partly withheld): f1 bacteriophage origin of replication; arrow indicates direction of (+) strand synthesis
   3146..3203    +  promoter       AmpR promoter (fragment): bla
   3212..4027    -  CDS            KanR: aminoglycoside phosphotransferase; aph(3')-Ia; confers resistance to kanamycin in bacteria or G418 (Geneticin®) in eukaryotes
   4149..4737    +  rep_origin     ori: high-copy-number ColE1/pMB1/pBR322/pUC origin of replication
   4923..5062    -  misc_feature   bom: basis of mobility region from pBR322
   5164..5355    -  CDS            rop: Rop protein, which maintains plasmids at low copy number; rop
   5372..5752    +  CDS            YPB1_ECOLX: Protein predicted: Swiss-Prot protein existence level 4. From Escherichia coli.
   5824..6115    -  CDS            TcR (fragment): tetracycline efflux protein; tet; confers resistance to tetracycline
   6130..6151    -  protein_bind   CAP binding site: CAP binding activates transcription in the presence of cAMP. E. coli catabolite activator protein
   6164..7246    -  CDS            lacI: lac repressor; lacI; The lac repressor binds to the lac operator to inhibit transcription in E. coli. This inhibition can be relieved by adding lactose or isopropyl-β-D-thiogalactopyranoside (IPTG).
   7247..7324    -  promoter       lacI promoter: lacI
>Addgene plasmid #26094 | pET28a-LIC | addgene full sequence | sequence record 246717 | Addgene NGS Result
CGGGATCTCGACGCTCTCCCTTATGCGACTCCTGCATTAGGAAGCAGCCCAGTAGTAGGTTGAGGCCGTT
GAGCACCGCCGCCGCAAGGAATGGTGCATGCAAGGAGATGGCGCCCAACAGTCCCCCGGCCACGGGGCCT
GCCACCATACCCACGCCGAAACAAGCGCTCATGAGCCCGAAGTGGCGAGCCCGATCTTCCCCATCGGTGA
TGTCGGCGATATAGGCGCCAGCAACCGCACCTGTGGCGCCGGTGATGCCGGCCACGATGCGTCCGGCGTA
GAGGATCGAGATCTCGATCCCGCGAAATTAATACGACTCACTATAGGGGAATTGTGAGCGGATAACAATT
CCCCTCTAGAAATAATTTTGTTTAACTTTAAGAAGGAGATATACCATGGGCAGCAGCCATCATCATCATC
ATCACAGCAGCGGCCTGGTTCCGCGTGGTAGTATTATGAGTTCTCCTCCTGAAAGATCCATAACTTCGTA
TAGCATACATTATACGAAGTTATGCGGCCGCGACGTCCACATATACCTGCCGTTCACTATTATTTAGTGA
AATGAGATATTATGATATTTTCTGAATTGTGATTAAAAAGGCAACTTTATGCCCATGCAACAGAAACTAT
AAAAAATACAGAGAATGAAAAGAAACAGATAGATTTTTTAGTTCTTTAGGCCCGTAGTCTGCAAATCCTT
TTATGATTTTCTATCAAACAAAAGAGGAAAATAGACCAGTTGCAATCCAAACGAGAGTCTAATAGAATGA
GGTCGAAAAGTAAATCGCGCGGGTTTGTTACTGATAAAGCAGGCAAGACCTAAAATGTGTAAAGGGCAAA
GTGTATACTTTGGCGTCACCCCTTACATATTTTAGGTCTTTTTTTATTGTGCGTAACTAACTTGCCATCT
TCAAACAGGAGGGCTGGAAGAAGCAGACCGCTAACACAGTACATAAAAAAGGAGACATGAACGATGAACA
TCAAAAAGTTTGCAAAACAAGCAACAGTATTAACCTTTACTACCGCACTGCTGGCAGGAGGCGCAACTCA
AGCGTTTGCGAAAGAAACGAACCAAAAGCCATATAAGGAAACATACGGCATTTCCCATATTACACGCCAT
GATATGCTGCAAATCCCTGAACAGCAAAAAAATGAAAAATATAAAGTTCCTGAGTTCGATTCGTCCACAA
TTAAAAATATCTCTTCTGCAAAAGGCCTGGACGTTTGGGACAGCTGGCCATTACAAAACACTGACGGCAC
TGTCGCAAACTATCACGGCTACCACATCGTCTTTGCATTAGCCGGAGATCCTAAAAATGCGGATGACACA
TCGATTTACATGTTCTATCAAAAAGTCGGCGAAACTTCTATTGACAGCTGGAAAAACGCTGGCCGCGTCT
TTAAAGACAGCGACAAATTCGATGCAAATGATTCTATCCTAAAAGACCAAACACAAGAATGGTCAGGTTC
AGCCACATTTACATCTGACGGAAAAATCCGTTTATTCTACACTGATTTCTCCGGTAAACATTACGGCAAA
CAAACACTGACAACTGCACAAGTTAACGTATCAGCATCAGACAGCTCTTTGAACATCAACGGTGTAGAGG
ATTATAAATCAATCTTTGACGGTGACGGAAAAACGTATCAAAATGTACAGCAGTTCATCGATGAAGGCAA
CTACAGCTCAGGCGACAACCATACGCTGAGAGATCCTCACTACGTAGAAGATAAAGGCCACAAATACTTA
GTATTTGAAGCAAACACTGGAACTGAAGATGGCTACCAAGGCGAAGAATCTTTATTTAACAAAGCATACT
ATGGCAAAAGCACATCATTCTTCCGTCAAGAAAGTCAAAAACTTCTGCAAAGCGATAAAAAACGCACGGC
TGAGTTAGCAAACGGCGCTCTCGGTATGATTGAGCTAAACGATGATTACACACTGAAAAAAGTGATGAAA
CCGCTGATTGCATCTAACACAGTAACAGATGAAATTGAACGCGCGAACGTCTTTAAAATGAACGGCAAAT
GGTACCTGTTCACTGACTCCCGCGGATCAAAAATGACGATTGACGGCATTACGTCTAACGATATTTACAT
GCTTGGTTATGTTTCTAATTCTTTAACTGGCCCATACAAGCCGCTGAACAAAACTGGCCTTGTGTTAAAA
ATGGATCTTGATCCTAACGATGTAACCTTTACTTACTCACACTTCGCTGTACCTCAAGCGAAAGGAAACA
ATGTCGTGATTACAAGCTATATGACAAACAGAGGATTCTACGCAGACAAACAATCAACGTTTGCGCCTAG
CTTCCTGCTGAACATCAAAGGCAAGAAAACATCTGTTGTCAAAGACAGCATCCTTGAACAAGGACAATTA
ACAGTTAACAAATAAAAACGCAAAAGAAAATGCCGATATCCTATTGGCATTGACGTCAGGTGGCACTTTT
CGAGGAGATCATGCACATGATGACGAAGCTTGCGGCCGCACTCGAGCACCACCACCACCACCACTGAGAT
CCGGCTGCTAACAAAGCCCGAAAGGAAGCTGAGTTGGCTGCTGCCACCGCTGAGCAATAACTAGCATAAC
CCCTTGGGGCCTCTAAACGGGTCTTGAGGGGTTTTTTGCTGAAAGGAGGAACTATATCCGGATTGGCGAA
TGGG
[124 nt withheld, positions 2665-2788]
C
[91 nt withheld, positions 2790-2880]
A
[49 nt withheld, positions 2882-2930]
CCTTTGACGTTGGAGTCCACGTTCTTT
[37 nt withheld, positions 2958-2994]
ACCCTATCTCGGTCTATTCTTTTGATTTATAAGGGATTTTGCCGATTTCGGCCTATTGGTTAAAAAATGA
GCTGATTTAACAAAAATTTAACGCGAATTTTAACAAAATATTAACGCTTACAATTTAGGTGGCACTTTTC
GGGGAAATGTGCGCGGAACCCCTATTTGTTTATTTTTCTAAATACATTCAAATATGTATCCGCTCATGAA
TTAATTCTTAGAAAAACTCATCGAGCATCAAATGAAACTGCAATTTATTCATATCAGGATTATCAATACC
ATATTTTTGAAAAAGCCGTTTCTGTAATGAAGGAGAAAACTCACCGAGGCAGTTCCATAGGATGGCAAGA
TCCTGGTATCGGTCTGCGATTCCGACTCGTCCAACATCAATACAACCTATTAATTTCCCCTCGTCAAAAA
TAAGGTTATCAAGTGAGAAATCACCATGAGTGACGACTGAATCCGGTGAGAATGGCAAAAGTTTATGCAT
TTCTTTCCAGACTTGTTCAACAGGCCAGCCATTACGCTCGTCATCAAAATCACTCGCATCAACCAAACCG
TTATTCATTCGTGATTGCGCCTGAGCGAGACGAAATACGCGATCGCTGTTAAAAGGACAATTACAAACAG
GAATCGAATGCAACCGGCGCAGGAACACTGCCAGCGCATCAACAATATTTTCACCTGAATCAGGATATTC
TTCTAATACCTGGAATGCTGTTTTCCCGGGGATCGCAGTGGTGAGTAACCATGCATCATCAGGAGTACGG
ATAAAATGCTTGATGGTCGGAAGAGGCATAAATTCCGTCAGCCAGTTTAGTCTGACCATCTCATCTGTAA
CATCATTGGCAACGCTACCTTTGCCATGTTTCAGAAACAACTCTGGCGCATCGGGCTTCCCATACAATCG
ATAGATTGTCGCACCTGATTGCCCGACATTATCGCGAGCCCATTTATACCCATATAAATCAGCATCCATG
TTGGAATTTAATCGCGGCCTAGAGCAAGACGTTTCCCGTTGAATATGGCTCATAACACCCCTTGTATTAC
TGTTTATGTAAGCAGACAGTTTTATTGTTCATGACCAAAATCCCTTAACGTGAGTTTTCGTTCCACTGAG
CGTCAGACCCCGTAGAAAAGATCAAAGGATCTTCTTGAGATCCTTTTTTTCTGCGCGTAATCTGCTGCTT
GCAAACAAAAAAACCACCGCTACCAGCGGTGGTTTGTTTGCCGGATCAAGAGCTACCAACTCTTTTTCCG
AAGGTAACTGGCTTCAGCAGAGCGCAGATACCAAATACTGTCCTTCTAGTGTAGCCGTAGTTAGGCCACC
ACTTCAAGAACTCTGTAGCACCGCCTACATACCTCGCTCTGCTAATCCTGTTACCAGTGGCTGCTGCCAG
TGGCGATAAGTCGTGTCTTACCGGGTTGGACTCAAGACGATAGTTACCGGATAAGGCGCAGCGGTCGGGC
TGAACGGGGGGTTCGTGCACACAGCCCAGCTTGGAGCGAACGACCTACACCGAACTGAGATACCTACAGC
GTGAGCTATGAGAAAGCGCCACGCTTCCCGAAGGGAGAAAGGCGGACAGGTATCCGGTAAGCGGCAGGGT
CGGAACAGGAGAGCGCACGAGGGAGCTTCCAGGGGGAAACGCCTGGTATCTTTATAGTCCTGTCGGGTTT
CGCCACCTCTGACTTGAGCGTCGATTTTTGTGATGCTCGTCAGGGGGGCGGAGCCTATGGAAAAACGCCA
GCAACGCGGCCTTTTTACGGTTCCTGGCCTTTTGCTGGCCTTTTGCTCACATGTTCTTTCCTGCGTTATC
CCCTGATTCTGTGGATAACCGTATTACCGCCTTTGAGTGAGCTGATACCGCTCGCCGCAGCCGAACGACC
GAGCGCAGCGAGTCAGTGAGCGAGGAAGCGGAAGAGCGCCTGATGCGGTATTTTCTCCTTACGCATCTGT
GCGGTATTTCACACCGCAATGGTGCACTCTCAGTACAATCTGCTCTGATGCCGCATAGTTAAGCCAGTAT
ACACTCCGCTATCGCTACGTGACTGGGTCATGGCTGCGCCCCGACACCCGCCAACACCCGCTGACGCGCC
CTGACGGGCTTGTCTGCTCCCGGCATCCGCTTACAGACAAGCTGTGACCGTCTCCGGGAGCTGCATGTGT
CAGAGGTTTTCACCGTCATCACCGAAACGCGCGAGGCAGCTGCGGTAAAGCTCATCAGCGTGGTCGTGAA
GCGATTCACAGATGTCTGCCTGTTCATCCGCGTCCAGCTCGTTGAGTTTCTCCAGAAGCGTTAATGTCTG
GCTTCTGATAAAGCGGGCCATGTTAAGGGCGGTTTTTTCCTGTTTGGTCACTGATGCCTCCGTGTAAGGG
GGATTTCTGTTCATGGGGGTAATGATACCGATGAAACGAGAGAGGATGCTCACGATACGGGTTACTGATG
ATGAACATGCCCGGTTACTGGAACGTTGTGAGGGTAAACAACTGGCGGTATGGATGCGGCGGGACCAGAG
AAAAATCACTCAGGGTCAATGCCAGCGCTTCGTTAATACAGATGTAGGTGTTCCACAGGGTAGCCAGCAG
CATCCTGCGATGCAGATCCGGAACATAATGGTGCAGGGCGCTGACTTCCGCGTTTCCAGACTTTACGAAA
CACGGAAACCGAAGACCATTCATGTTGTTGCTCAGGTCGCAGACGTTTTGCAGCAGCAGTCGCTTCACGT
TCGCTCGCGTATCGGTGATTCATTCTGCTAACCAGTAAGGCAACCCCGCCAGCCTAGCCGGGTCCTCAAC
GACAGGAGCACGATCATGCGCACCCGTGGGGCCGCCATGCCGGCGATAATGGCCTGCTTCTCGCCGAAAC
GTTTGGTGGCGGGACCAGTGACGAAGGCTTGAGCGAGGGCGTGCAAGATTCCGAATACCGCAAGCGACAG
GCCGATCATCGTCGCGCTCCAGCGAAAGCGGTCCTCGCCGAAAATGACCCAGAGCGCTGCCGGCACCTGT
CCTACGAGTTGCATGATAAAGAAGACAGTCATAAGTGCGGCGACGATAGTCATGCCCCGCGCCCACCGGA
AGGAGCTGACTGGGTTGAAGGCTCTCAAGGGCATCGGTCGAGATCCCGGTGCCTAATGAGTGAGCTAACT
TACATTAATTGCGTTGCGCTCACTGCCCGCTTTCCAGTCGGGAAACCTGTCGTGCCAGCTGCATTAATGA
ATCGGCCAACGCGCGGGGAGAGGCGGTTTGCGTATTGGGCGCCAGGGTGGTTTTTCTTTTCACCAGTGAG
ACGGGCAACAGCTGATTGCCCTTCACCGCCTGGCCCTGAGAGAGTTGCAGCAAGCGGTCCACGCTGGTTT
GCCCCAGCAGGCGAAAATCCTGTTTGATGGTGGTTAACGGCGGGATATAACATGAGCTGTCTTCGGTATC
GTCGTATCCCACTACCGAGATATCCGCACCAACGCGCAGCCCGGACTCGGTAATGGCGCGCATTGCGCCC
AGCGCCATCTGATCGTTGGCAACCAGCATCGCAGTGGGAACGATGCCCTCATTCAGCATTTGCATGGTTT
GTTGAAAACCGGACATGGCACTCCAGTCGCCTTCCCGTTCCGCTATCGGCTGAATTTGATTGCGAGTGAG
ATATTTATGCCAGCCAGCCAGACGCAGACGCGCCGAGACAGAACTTAATGGGCCCGCTAACAGCGCGATT
TGCTGGTGACCCAATGCGACCAGATGCTCCACGCCCAGTCGCGTACCGTCTTCATGGGAGAAAATAATAC
TGTTGATGGGTGTCTGGTCAGAGACATCAAGAAATAACGCCGGAACATTAGTGCAGGCAGCTTCCACAGC
AATGGCATCCTGGTCATCCAGCGGATAGTTAATGATCAGCCCACTGACGCGTTGCGCGAGAAGATTGTGC
ACCGCCGCTTTACAGGCTTCGACGCCGCTTCGTTCTACCATCGACACCACCACGCTGGCACCCAGTTGAT
CGGCGCGAGATTTAATCGCCGCGACAATTTGCGACGGCGCGTGCAGGGCCAGACTGGAGGTGGCAACGCC
AATCAGCAACGACTGTTTGCCCGCCAGTTGTTGTGCCACGCGGTTGGGAATGTAATTCAGCTCCGCCATC
GCCGCTTCCACTTTTTCCCGCGTTTTCGCAGAAACGTGGCTGGCCTGGTTCACCACGCGGGAAACGGTCT
GATAAGAGACACCGGCATACTCTGCGACATCGTATAACGTTACTGGTTTCACATTCACCACCCTGAATTG
ACTCTCTTCCGGGCGCTATCATGCCATACCGCGAAAGGTTTTGCGCCATTCGATGGTGTC
