>Addgene plasmid #26094 | pET28a-LIC | addgene partial sequence | sequence record 32142 | 26094 with T7
TTCCCTCTGAATATTTTGTTTAACTTTAAGAAGGAGATATACCATGGGCAGCAGCCATCATCATCATCAT
CACAGCAGCGGCCTGGTTCCGCGTGGTAGTATTATGAGTTCTCCTCCTGAAAGATCCATAACTTCGTATA
GCATACATTATACGAAGTTATGCGGCCGCGACGTCCACATATACCTGCCGTTCACTATTATTTAGTGAAA
TGAGATATTATGATATTTTCTGAATTGTGATTAAAAAGGCAACTTTATGCCCATGCAACAGAAACTATAA
AAAATACAGAGAATGAAAAGAAACAGATAGATTTTTTAGTTCTTTAGGCCCGTAGTCTGCAAATCCTTTT
ATGATTTTCTATCAAACAAAAGAGGAAAATAGACCAGTTGCAATCCAAACGAGAGTCTAATAGAATGAGG
TCGAAAAGTAAATCGCGCGGGTTTGTTACTGATAAAGCAGGCAAGACCTAAAATGTGTAAAGGGCAAAGT
GTATACTTTGGCGTCACCCCTTACATATTTTAGGTCTTTTTTTATTGTGCGTAACTAACTTGCCATCTTC
AAACAGGAGGGCTGGAAGAAGCAGACCGCTAACACAGTACATAAAAAAGGAGACATGAACGATGAACATC
AAAAAGTTTGCAAAACAAGCAACAGTATTAACCTTTACTACCGCACTGCTGGCAGGAGGCGCAACTCAAG
CGTTTGCGAAAGAAACGAACCAAAAGCCATATAAGGAAACATACGGCATTTCCCATATTACACGCCATGA
TATGCTGCAAATCCCTGAACAGCAAAAAAATGAAAAATATAAAGTTCCTGAGTTCGATTCGTCCACAATT
AAAAATA
